>Addgene plasmid #164930 | LentiCRISPRv2 NT sgRNA5 | addgene full sequence | sequence record 333731 | Addgene NGS Result
GTCGACGGATCGGGAGATCTCCCGATCCCCTATGGTGCACTCTCAGTACAATCTGCTCTGATGCCGCATA
GTTAAGCCAGTATCTGCTCCCTGCTTGTGTGTTGGAGGTCGCTGAGTAGTGCGCGAGCAAAATTTAAGCT
ACAACAAGGCAAGGCTTGACCGACAATTGCATGAAGAATCTGCTTAGGGTTAGGCGTTTTGCGCTGCTTC
GCGATGTACGGGCCAGATATACGCGTTGACATTGATTATTGACTAGTTATTAATAGTAATCAATTACGGG
GTCATTAGTTCATAGCCCATATATGGAGTTCCGCGTTACATAACTTACGGTAAATGGCCCGCCTGGCTGA
CCGCCCAACGACCCCCGCCCATTGACGTCAATAATGACGTATGTTCCCATAGTAACGCCAATAGGGACTT
TCCATTGACGTCAATGGGTGGAGTATTTACGGTAAACTGCCCACTTGGCAGTACATCAAGTGTATCATAT
GCCAAGTACGCCCCCTATTGACGTCAATGACGGTAAATGGCCCGCCTGGCATTATGCCCAGTACATGACC
TTATGGGACTTTCCTACTTGGCAGTACATCTACGTATTAGTCATCGCTATTACCATGGTGATGCGGTTTT
GGCAGTACATCAATGGGCGTGGATAGCGGTTTGACTCACGGGGATTTCCAAGTCTCCACCCCATTGACGT
CAATGGGAGTTTGTTTTGGCACCAAAATCAACGGGACTTTCCAAAATGTCGTAACAACTCCGCCCCATTG
ACGCAAATGGGCGGTAGGCGTGTACGGTGGGAGGTCTATATAAGCAGCGCGTTTTGCCTGTACTGGGTCT
CTCTGGTTAGACCAGATCTGAGCCTGGGAGCTCTCTGGCTAACTAGGGAACCCACTGCTTAAGCCTCAAT
AAAGCTTGCCTTGAGTGCTTCAAGTAGTGTGTGCCCGTCTGTTGTGTGACTCTGGTAACTAGAGATCCCT
CAGACCCTTTTAGTCAGTGTGGAAAATCTCTAGCAGTGGCGCCCGAACAGGGACTTGAAAGCGAAAGGGA
AACCAGAGGAGCTCTCTCGACGCAGGACTCGGCTTGCTGAAGCGCGCACGGCAAGAGGCGAGGGGCGGCG
ACTGGTGAGTACGCCAAAAATTTTGACTAGCGGAGGCTAGAAGGAGAGAGATGGGTGCGAGAGCGTCAGT
ATTAAGCGGGGGAGAATTAGATCGCGATGGGAAAAAATTCGGTTAAGGCCAGGGGGAAAGAAAAAATATA
AATTAAAACATATAGTATGGGCAAGCAGGGAGCTAGAACGATTCGCAGTTAATCCTGGCCTGTTAGAAAC
ATCAGAAGGCTGTAGACAAATACTGGGACAGCTACAACCATCCCTTCAGACAGGATCAGAAGAACTTAGA
TCATTATATAATACAGTAGCAACCCTCTATTGTGTGCATCAAAGGATAGAGATAAAAGACACCAAGGAAG
CTTTAGACAAGATAGAGGAAGAGCAAAACAAAAGTAAGACCACCGCACAGCAAGCGGCCGCTGATCTTCA
GACCTGGAGGAGGAGATATGAGGGACAATTGGAGAAGTGAATTATATAAATATAAAGTAGTAAAAATTGA
ACCATTAGGAGTAGCACCCACCAAGGCAAAGAGAAGAGTGGTGCAGAGAGAAAAAAGAGCAGTGGGAATA
GGAGCTTTGTTCCTTGGGTTCTTGGGAGCAGCAGGAAGCACTATGGGCGCAGCGTCAATGACGCTGACGG
TACAGGCCAGACAATTATTGTCTGGTATAGTGCAGCAGCAGAACAATTTGCTGAGGGCTATTGAGGCGCA
ACAGCATCTGTTGCAACTCACAGTCTGGGGCATCAAGCAGCTCCAGGCAAGAATCCTGGCTGTGGAAAGA
TACCTAAAGGATCAACAGCTCCTGGGGATTTGGGGTTGCTCTGGAAAACTCATTTGCACCACTGCTGTGC
CTTGGAATGCTAGTTGGAGTAATAAATCTCTGGAACAGATTTGGAATCACACGACCTGGATGGAGTGGGA
CAGAGAAATTAACAATTACACAAGCTTAATACACTCCTTAATTGAAGAATCGCAAAACCAGCAAGAAAAG
AATGAACAAGAATTATTGGAATTAGATAAATGGGCAAGTTTGTGGAATTGGTTTAACATAACAAATTGGC
TGTGGTATATAAAATTATTCATAATGATAGTAGGAGGCTTGGTAGGTTTAAGAATAGTTTTTGCTGTACT
TTCTATAGTGAATAGAGTTAGGCAGGGATATTCACCATTATCGTTTCAGACCCACCTCCCAACCCCGAGG
GGACCCGACAGGCCCGAAGGAATAGAAGAAGAAGGTGGAGAGAGAGACAGAGACAGATCCATTCGATTAG
TGAACGGATCGGCACTGCGTGCGCCAATTCTGCAGACAAATGGCAGTATTCATCCACAATTTTAAAAGAA
AAGGGGGGATTGGGGGGTACAGTGCAGGGGAAAGAATAGTAGACATAATAGCAACAGACATACAAACTAA
AGAATTACAAAAACAAATTACAAAAATTCAAAATTTTCGGGTTTATTACAGGGACAGCAGAGATCCAGTT
TGGTTAATTAAGGTACCGAGGGCCTATTTCCCATGATTCCTTCATATTTGCATATACGATACAAGGCTGT
TAGAGAGATAATTAGAATTAATTTGACTGTAAACACAAAGATATTAGTACAAAATACGTGACGTAGAAAG
TAATAATTTCTTGGGTAGTTTGCAGTTTTAAAATTATGTTTTAAAATGGACTATCATATGCTTACCGTAA
CTTGAAAGTATTTCGATTTCTTGGCTTTATATATCTTGTGGAAAGGACGAAACACCGCCATATCGGGGCG
AGACATGGTTTTAGAGCTAGAAATAGCAAGTTAAAATAAGGCTAGTCCGTTATCAACTTGAAAAAGTGGC
ACCGAGTCGGTGCTTTTTTGAATTCGCTAGCTAGGTCTTGAAAGGAGTGGGAATTGGCTCCGGTGCCCGT
CAGTGGGCAGAGCGCACATCGCCCACAGTCCCCGAGAAGTTGGGGGGAGGGGTCGGCAATTGATCCGGTG
CCTAGAGAAGGTGGCGCGGGGTAAACTGGGAAAGTGATGTCGTGTACTGGCTCCGCCTTTTTCCCGAGGG
TGGGGGAGAACCGTATATAAGTGCAGTAGTCGCCGTGAACGTTCTTTTTCGCAACGGGTTTGCCGCCAGA
ACACAGGACCGGTTCTAGAGCGCTGCCACCATGGACAAGAAGTACAGCATCGGCCTGGACATCGGCACCA
ACTCTGTGGGCTGGGCCGTGATCACCGACGAGTACAAGGTGCCCAGCAAGAAATTCAAGGTGCTGGGCAA
CACCGACCGGCACAGCATCAAGAAGAACCTGATCGGAGCCCTGCTGTTCGACAGCGGCGAAACAGCCGAG
GCCACCCGGCTGAAGAGAACCGCCAGAAGAAGATACACCAGACGGAAGAACCGGATCTGCTATCTGCAAG
AGATCTTCAGCAACGAGATGGCCAAGGTGGACGACAGCTTCTTCCACAGACTGGAAGAGTCCTTCCTGGT
GGAAGAGGATAAGAAGCACGAGCGGCACCCCATCTTCGGCAACATCGTGGACGAGGTGGCCTACCACGAG
AAGTACCCCACCATCTACCACCTGAGAAAGAAACTGGTGGACAGCACCGACAAGGCCGACCTGCGGCTGA
TCTATCTGGCCCTGGCCCACATGATCAAGTTCCGGGGCCACTTCCTGATCGAGGGCGACCTGAACCCCGA
CAACAGCGACGTGGACAAGCTGTTCATCCAGCTGGTGCAGACCTACAACCAGCTGTTCGAGGAAAACCCC
ATCAACGCCAGCGGCGTGGACGCCAAGGCCATCCTGTCTGCCAGACTGAGCAAGAGCAGACGGCTGGAAA
ATCTGATCGCCCAGCTGCCCGGCGAGAAGAAGAATGGCCTGTTCGGAAACCTGATTGCCCTGAGCCTGGG
CCTGACCCCCAACTTCAAGAGCAACTTCGACCTGGCCGAGGATGCCAAACTGCAGCTGAGCAAGGACACC
TACGACGACGACCTGGACAACCTGCTGGCCCAGATCGGCGACCAGTACGCCGACCTGTTTCTGGCCGCCA
AGAACCTGTCCGACGCCATCCTGCTGAGCGACATCCTGAGAGTGAACACCGAGATCACCAAGGCCCCCCT
GAGCGCCTCTATGATCAAGAGATACGACGAGCACCACCAGGACCTGACCCTGCTGAAAGCTCTCGTGCGG
CAGCAGCTGCCTGAGAAGTACAAAGAGATTTTCTTCGACCAGAGCAAGAACGGCTACGCCGGCTACATTG
ACGGCGGAGCCAGCCAGGAAGAGTTCTACAAGTTCATCAAGCCCATCCTGGAAAAGATGGACGGCACCGA
GGAACTGCTCGTGAAGCTGAACAGAGAGGACCTGCTGCGGAAGCAGCGGACCTTCGACAACGGCAGCATC
CCCCACCAGATCCACCTGGGAGAGCTGCACGCCATTCTGCGGCGGCAGGAAGATTTTTACCCATTCCTGA
AGGACAACCGGGAAAAGATCGAGAAGATCCTGACCTTCCGCATCCCCTACTACGTGGGCCCTCTGGCCAG
GGGAAACAGCAGATTCGCCTGGATGACCAGAAAGAGCGAGGAAACCATCACCCCCTGGAACTTCGAGGAA
GTGGTGGACAAGGGCGCTTCCGCCCAGAGCTTCATCGAGCGGATGACCAACTTCGATAAGAACCTGCCCA
ACGAGAAGGTGCTGCCCAAGCACAGCCTGCTGTACGAGTACTTCACCGTGTATAACGAGCTGACCAAAGT
GAAATACGTGACCGAGGGAATGAGAAAGCCCGCCTTCCTGAGCGGCGAGCAGAAAAAGGCCATCGTGGAC
CTGCTGTTCAAGACCAACCGGAAAGTGACCGTGAAGCAGCTGAAAGAGGACTACTTCAAGAAAATCGAGT
GCTTCGACTCCGTGGAAATCTCCGGCGTGGAAGATCGGTTCAACGCCTCCCTGGGCACATACCACGATCT
GCTGAAAATTATCAAGGACAAGGACTTCCTGGACAATGAGGAAAACGAGGACATTCTGGAAGATATCGTG
CTGACCCTGACACTGTTTGAGGACAGAGAGATGATCGAGGAACGGCTGAAAACCTATGCCCACCTGTTCG
ACGACAAAGTGATGAAGCAGCTGAAGCGGCGGAGATACACCGGCTGGGGCAGGCTGAGCCGGAAGCTGAT
CAACGGCATCCGGGACAAGCAGTCCGGCAAGACAATCCTGGATTTCCTGAAGTCCGACGGCTTCGCCAAC
AGAAACTTCATGCAGCTGATCCACGACGACAGCCTGACCTTTAAAGAGGACATCCAGAAAGCCCAGGTGT
CCGGCCAGGGCGATAGCCTGCACGAGCACATTGCCAATCTGGCCGGCAGCCCCGCCATTAAGAAGGGCAT
CCTGCAGACAGTGAAGGTGGTGGACGAGCTCGTGAAAGTGATGGGCCGGCACAAGCCCGAGAACATCGTG
ATCGAAATGGCCAGAGAGAACCAGACCACCCAGAAGGGACAGAAGAACAGCCGCGAGAGAATGAAGCGGA
TCGAAGAGGGCATCAAAGAGCTGGGCAGCCAGATCCTGAAAGAACACCCCGTGGAAAACACCCAGCTGCA
GAACGAGAAGCTGTACCTGTACTACCTGCAGAATGGGCGGGATATGTACGTGGACCAGGAACTGGACATC
AACCGGCTGTCCGACTACGATGTGGACCATATCGTGCCTCAGAGCTTTCTGAAGGACGACTCCATCGACA
ACAAGGTGCTGACCAGAAGCGACAAGAACCGGGGCAAGAGCGACAACGTGCCCTCCGAAGAGGTCGTGAA
GAAGATGAAGAACTACTGGCGGCAGCTGCTGAACGCCAAGCTGATTACCCAGAGAAAGTTCGACAATCTG
ACCAAGGCCGAGAGAGGCGGCCTGAGCGAACTGGATAAGGCCGGCTTCATCAAGAGACAGCTGGTGGAAA
CCCGGCAGATCACAAAGCACGTGGCACAGATCCTGGACTCCCGGATGAACACTAAGTACGACGAGAATGA
CAAGCTGATCCGGGAAGTGAAAGTGATCACCCTGAAGTCCAAGCTGGTGTCCGATTTCCGGAAGGATTTC
CAGTTTTACAAAGTGCGCGAGATCAACAACTACCACCACGCCCACGACGCCTACCTGAACGCCGTCGTGG
GAACCGCCCTGATCAAAAAGTACCCTAAGCTGGAAAGCGAGTTCGTGTACGGCGACTACAAGGTGTACGA
CGTGCGGAAGATGATCGCCAAGAGCGAGCAGGAAATCGGCAAGGCTACCGCCAAGTACTTCTTCTACAGC
AACATCATGAACTTTTTCAAGACCGAGATTACCCTGGCCAACGGCGAGATCCGGAAGCGGCCTCTGATCG
AGACAAACGGCGAAACCGGGGAGATCGTGTGGGATAAGGGCCGGGATTTTGCCACCGTGCGGAAAGTGCT
GAGCATGCCCCAAGTGAATATCGTGAAAAAGACCGAGGTGCAGACAGGCGGCTTCAGCAAAGAGTCTATC
CTGCCCAAGAGGAACAGCGATAAGCTGATCGCCAGAAAGAAGGACTGGGACCCTAAGAAGTACGGCGGCT
TCGACAGCCCCACCGTGGCCTATTCTGTGCTGGTGGTGGCCAAAGTGGAAAAGGGCAAGTCCAAGAAACT
GAAGAGTGTGAAAGAGCTGCTGGGGATCACCATCATGGAAAGAAGCAGCTTCGAGAAGAATCCCATCGAC
TTTCTGGAAGCCAAGGGCTACAAAGAAGTGAAAAAGGACCTGATCATCAAGCTGCCTAAGTACTCCCTGT
TCGAGCTGGAAAACGGCCGGAAGAGAATGCTGGCCTCTGCCGGCGAACTGCAGAAGGGAAACGAACTGGC
CCTGCCCTCCAAATATGTGAACTTCCTGTACCTGGCCAGCCACTATGAGAAGCTGAAGGGCTCCCCCGAG
GATAATGAGCAGAAACAGCTGTTTGTGGAACAGCACAAGCACTACCTGGACGAGATCATCGAGCAGATCA
GCGAGTTCTCCAAGAGAGTGATCCTGGCCGACGCTAATCTGGACAAAGTGCTGTCCGCCTACAACAAGCA
CCGGGATAAGCCCATCAGAGAGCAGGCCGAGAATATCATCCACCTGTTTACCCTGACCAATCTGGGAGCC
CCTGCCGCCTTCAAGTACTTTGACACCACCATCGACCGGAAGAGGTACACCAGCACCAAAGAGGTGCTGG
ACGCCACCCTGATCCACCAGAGCATCACCGGCCTGTACGAGACACGGATCGACCTGTCTCAGCTGGGAGG
CGACAAGCGACCTGCCGCCACAAAGAAGGCTGGACAGGCTAAGAAGAAGAAAGATTACAAAGACGATGAC
GATAAGGGATCCGGCGCAACAAACTTCTCTCTGCTGAAACAAGCCGGAGATGTCGAAGAGAATCCTGGAC
CGACCGAGTACAAGCCCACGGTGCGCCTCGCCACCCGCGACGACGTCCCCAGGGCCGTACGCACCCTCGC
CGCCGCGTTCGCCGACTACCCCGCCACGCGCCACACCGTCGATCCGGACCGCCACATCGAGCGGGTCACC
GAGCTGCAAGAACTCTTCCTCACGCGCGTCGGGCTCGACATCGGCAAGGTGTGGGTCGCGGACGACGGCG
CCGCGGTGGCGGTCTGGACCACGCCGGAGAGCGTCGAAGCGGGGGCGGTGTTCGCCGAGATCGGCCCGCG
CATGGCCGAGTTGAGCGGTTCCCGGCTGGCCGCGCAGCAACAGATGGAAGGCCTCCTGGCGCCGCACCGG
CCCAAGGAGCCCGCGTGGTTCCTGGCCACCGTCGGAGTCTCGCCCGACCACCAGGGCAAGGGTCTGGGCA
GCGCCGTCGTGCTCCCCGGAGTGGAGGCGGCCGAGCGCGCCGGGGTGCCCGCCTTCCTGGAGACCTCCGC
GCCCCGCAACCTCCCCTTCTACGAGCGGCTCGGCTTCACCGTCACCGCCGACGTCGAGGTGCCCGAAGGA
CCGCGCACCTGGTGCATGACCCGCAAGCCCGGTGCCTGAACGCGTTAAGTCGACAATCAACCTCTGGATT
ACAAAATTTGTGAAAGATTGACTGGTATTCTTAACTATGTTGCTCCTTTTACGCTATGTGGATACGCTGC
TTTAATGCCTTTGTATCATGCTATTGCTTCCCGTATGGCTTTCATTTTCTCCTCCTTGTATAAATCCTGG
TTGCTGTCTCTTTATGAGGAGTTGTGGCCCGTTGTCAGGCAACGTGGCGTGGTGTGCACTGTGTTTGCTG
ACGCAACCCCCACTGGTTGGGGCATTGCCACCACCTGTCAGCTCCTTTCCGGGACTTTCGCTTTCCCCCT
CCCTATTGCCACGGCGGAACTCATCGCCGCCTGCCTTGCCCGCTGCTGGACAGGGGCTCGGCTGTTGGGC
ACTGACAATTCCGTGGTGTTGTCGGGGAAATCATCGTCCTTTCCTTGGCTGCTCGCCTGTGTTGCCACCT
GGATTCTGCGCGGGACGTCCTTCTGCTACGTCCCTTCGGCCCTCAATCCAGCGGACCTTCCTTCCCGCGG
CCTGCTGCCGGCTCTGCGGCCTCTTCCGCGTCTTCGCCTTCGCCCTCAGACGAGTCGGATCTCCCTTTGG
GCCGCCTCCCCGCGTCGACTTTAAGACCAATGACTTACAAGGCAGCTGTAGATCTTAGCCACTTTTTAAA
AGAAAAGGGGGGACTGGAAGGGCTAATTCACTCCCAACGAAGACAAGATCTGCTTTTTGCTTGTACTGGG
TCTCTCTGGTTAGACCAGATCTGAGCCTGGGAGCTCTCTGGCTAACTAGGGAACCCACTGCTTAAGCCTC
AATAAAGCTTGCCTTGAGTGCTTCAAGTAGTGTGTGCCCGTCTGTTGTGTGACTCTGGTAACTAGAGATC
CCTCAGACCCTTTTAGTCAGTGTGGAAAATCTCTAGCAGGGCCCGTTTAAACCCGCTGATCAGCCTCGAC
TGTGCCTTCTAGTTGCCAGCCATCTGTTGTTTGCCCCTCCCCCGTGCCTTCCTTGACCCTGGAAGGTGCC
ACTCCCACTGTCCTTTCCTAATAAAATGAGGAAATTGCATCGCATTGTCTGAGTAGGTGTCATTCTATTC
TGGGGGGTGGGGTGGGGCAGGACAGCAAGGGGGAGGATTGGGAAGACAATAGCAGGCATGCTGGGGATGC
GGTGGGCTCTATGGCTTCTGAGGCGGAAAGAACCAGCTGGGGCTCTAGGGGGTATCCCC
[124 nt withheld, positions 9300-9423]
C
[91 nt withheld, positions 9425-9515]
A
[49 nt withheld, positions 9517-9565]
CCTTTGACGTTGGAGTCCACGTTCTTT
[37 nt withheld, positions 9593-9629]
ACCCTATCTCGGTCTATTCTTTTGATTTATAAGGGATTTTGCCGATTTCGGCCTATTGGTTAAAAAATGA
GCTGATTTAACAAAAATTTAACGCGAATTAATTCTGTGGAATGTGTGTCAGTTAGGGTGTGGAAAGTCCC
CAGGCTCCCCAGCAGGCAGAAGTATGCAAAGCATGCATCTCAATTAGTCAGCAACCAGGTGTGGAAAGTC
CCCAGGCTCCCCAGCAGGCAGAAGTATGCAAAGCATGCATCTCAATTAGTCAGCAACCATAGTCCCGCCC
CTAACTCCGCCCATCCCGCCCCTAACTCCGCCCAGTTCCGCCCATTCTCCGCCCCATGGCTGACTAATTT
TTTTTATTTATGCAGAGGCCGAGGCCGCCTCTGCCTCTGAGCTATTCCAGAAGTAGTGAGGAGGCTTTTT
TGGAGGCCTAGGCTTTTGCAAAAAGCTCCCGGGAGCTTGTATATCCATTTTCGGATCTGATCAGCACGTG
TTGACAATTAATCATCGGCATAGTATATCGGCATAGTATAATACGACAAGGTGAGGAACTAAACCATGGC
CAAGTTGACCAGTGCCGTTCCGGTGCTCACCGCGCGCGACGTCGCCGGAGCGGTCGAGTTCTGGACCGAC
CGGCTCGGGTTCTCCCGGGACTTCGTGGAGGACGACTTCGCCGGTGTGGTCCGGGACGACGTGACCCTGT
TCATCAGCGCGGTCCAGGACCAGGTGGTGCCGGACAACACCCTGGCCTGGGTGTGGGTGCGCGGCCTGGA
CGAGCTGTACGCCGAGTGGTCGGAGGTCGTGTCCACGAACTTCCGGGACGCCTCCGGGCCGGCCATGACC
GAGATCGGCGAGCAGCCGTGGGGGCGGGAGTTCGCCCTGCGCGACCCGGCCGGCAACTGCGTGCACTTCG
TGGCCGAGGAGCAGGACTGACACGTGCTACGAGATTTCGATTCCACCGCCGCCTTCTATGAAAGGTTGGG
CTTCGGAATCGTTTTCCGGGACGCCGGCTGGATGATCCTCCAGCGCGGGGATCTCATGCTGGAGTTCTTC
GCCCACCCCAACTTGTTTATTGCAGCTTATAATGGTTACAAATAAAGCAATAGCATCACAAATTTCACAA
ATAAAGCATTTTTTTCACTGCATTCTAGTTGTGGTTTGTCCAAACTCATCAATGTATCTTATCATGTCTG
TATACCGTCGACCTCTAGCTAGAGCTTGGCGTAATCATGGTCATAGCTGTTTCCTGTGTGAAATTGTTAT
CCGCTCACAATTCCACACAACATACGAGCCGGAAGCATAAAGTGTAAAGCCTGGGGTGCCTAATGAGTGA
GCTAACTCACATTAATTGCGTTGCGCTCACTGCCCGCTTTCCAGTCGGGAAACCTGTCGTGCCAGCTGCA
TTAATGAATCGGCCAACGCGCGGGGAGAGGCGGTTTGCGTATTGGGCGCTCTTCCGCTTCCTCGCTCACT
GACTCGCTGCGCTCGGTCGTTCGGCTGCGGCGAGCGGTATCAGCTCACTCAAAGGCGGTAATACGGTTAT
CCACAGAATCAGGGGATAACGCAGGAAAGAACATGTGAGCAAAAGGCCAGCAAAAGGCCAGGAACCGTAA
AAAGGCCGCGTTGCTGGCGTTTTTCCATAGGCTCCGCCCCCCTGACGAGCATCACAAAAATCGACGCTCA
AGTCAGAGGTGGCGAAACCCGACAGGACTATAAAGATACCAGGCGTTTCCCCCTGGAAGCTCCCTCGTGC
GCTCTCCTGTTCCGACCCTGCCGCTTACCGGATACCTGTCCGCCTTTCTCCCTTCGGGAAGCGTGGCGCT
TTCTCATAGCTCACGCTGTAGGTATCTCAGTTCGGTGTAGGTCGTTCGCTCCAAGCTGGGCTGTGTGCAC
GAACCCCCCGTTCAGCCCGACCGCTGCGCCTTATCCGGTAACTATCGTCTTGAGTCCAACCCGGTAAGAC
ACGACTTATCGCCACTGGCAGCAGCCACTGGTAACAGGATTAGCAGAGCGAGGTATGTAGGCGGTGCTAC
AGAGTTCTTGAAGTGGTGGCCTAACTACGGCTACACTAGAAGAACAGTATTTGGTATCTGCGCTCTGCTG
AAGCCAGTTACCTTCGGAAAAAGAGTTGGTAGCTCTTGATCCGGCAAACAAACCACCGCTGGTAGCGGTG
GTTTTTTTGTTTGCAAGCAGCAGATTACGCGCAGAAAAAAAGGATCTCAAGAAGATCCTTTGATCTTTTC
TACGGGGTCTGACGCTCAGTGGAACGAAAACTCACGTTAAGGGATTTTGGTCATGAGATTATCAAAAAGG
ATCTTCACCTAGATCCTTTTAAATTAAAAATGAAGTTTTAAATCAATCTAAAGTATATATGAGTAAACTT
GGTCTGACAGTTACCAATGCTTAATCAGTGAGGCACCTATCTCAGCGATCTGTCTATTTCGTTCATCCAT
AGTTGCCTGACTCCCCGTCGTGTAGATAACTACGATACGGGAGGGCTTACCATCTGGCCCCAGTGCTGCA
ATGATACCGCGAGACCCACGCTCACCGGCTCCAGATTTATCAGCAATAAACCAGCCAGCCGGAAGGGCCG
AGCGCAGAAGTGGTCCTGCAACTTTATCCGCCTCCATCCAGTCTATTAATTGTTGCCGGGAAGCTAGAGT
AAGTAGTTCGCCAGTTAATAGTTTGCGCAACGTTGTTGCCATTGCTACAGGCATCGTGGTGTCACGCTCG
TCGTTTGGTATGGCTTCATTCAGCTCCGGTTCCCAACGATCAAGGCGAGTTACATGATCCCCCATGTTGT
GCAAAAAAGCGGTTAGCTCCTTCGGTCCTCCGATCGTTGTCAGAAGTAAGTTGGCCGCAGTGTTATCACT
CATGGTTATGGCAGCACTGCATAATTCTCTTACTGTCATGCCATCCGTAAGATGCTTTTCTGTGACTGGT
GAGTACTCAACCAAGTCATTCTGAGAATAGTGTATGCGGCGACCGAGTTGCTCTTGCCCGGCGTCAATAC
GGGATAATACCGCGCCACATAGCAGAACTTTAAAAGTGCTCATCATTGGAAAACGTTCTTCGGGGCGAAA
ACTCTCAAGGATCTTACCGCTGTTGAGATCCAGTTCGATGTAACCCACTCGTGCACCCAACTGATCTTCA
GCATCTTTTACTTTCACCAGCGTTTCTGGGTGAGCAAAAACAGGAAGGCAAAATGCCGCAAAAAAGGGAA
TAAGGGCGACACGGAAATGTTGAATACTCATACTCTTCCTTTTTCAATATTATTGAAGCATTTATCAGGG
TTATTGTCTCATGAGCGGATACATATTTGAATGTATTTAGAAAAATAAACAAATAGGGGTTCCGCGCACA
TTTCCCCGAAAAGTGCCACCTGAC
Features (pLannotate 1.2.2; 33 found; start..end, strand, type, name):
     31..83      -  misc_feature   bom (fragment): basis of mobility region from pBR322
    238..617     +  enhancer       CMV enhancer: human cytomegalovirus immediate early enhancer
    618..817     +  promoter       CMV promoter: human cytomegalovirus (CMV) immediate early promoter
    835..1015    +  LTR            5' LTR (truncated): truncated 5' long terminal repeat (LTR) from HIV-1
   1062..1187    +  misc_feature   HIV-1 Ψ: packaging signal of human immunodeficiency virus type 1
   1171..1534    +  CDS            HIV-1 gag (fragment): gag protein from human immunodeficiency virus 1; gag
   1680..1913    +  misc_feature   RRE: The Rev response element (RRE) of HIV-1 allows for Rev-dependent mRNA export from the nucleus to the cytoplasm.
   2290..2390    +  CDS            Rev (fragment): human immunodeficiency virus 1 (HIV-1) Rev protein; rev; enhances nuclear export of unspliced and incompletely spliced viral mRNAs
   2440..2557    +  misc_feature   cPPT/CTS: central polypurine tract and central termination sequence of HIV-1
   2608..2848    +  promoter       U6 promoter: RNA polymerase III promoter for human U6 snRNA
   2878..2953    +  misc_RNA       gRNA scaffold: guide RNA scaffold for the Streptococcus pyogenes CRISPR/Cas9 system
   2971..2989    +  CDS            small t antigen (fragment): SV40 (simian virus 40) small t antigen
   3015..3226    +  promoter       EF-1α core promoter: core promoter for human elongation factor EF-1α
   3251..7354    +  CDS            Cas9: Cas9 (Csn1) endonuclease from the Streptococcus pyogenes Type II CRISPR/Cas system generates RNA-guided double strand breaks in DNA
   7492..8089    +  CDS            PuroR (fragment): puromycin N-acetyltransferase; pac from Streptomyces; confers resistance to puromycin
   8105..8693    +  misc_feature   WPRE: woodchuck hepatitis virus posttranscriptional regulatory element
   8744..8763    +  misc_feature   cPPT/CTS (fragment): central polypurine tract and central termination sequence of HIV-1
   8765..8998    +  LTR            3' LTR (ΔU3): self-inactivating 3' long terminal repeat (LTR) from HIV-1
   9030..9254    +  polyA_signal   bGH poly(A) signal: bovine growth hormone polyadenylation signal
   9258..9279    +  promoter       SV40 promoter (fragment): SV40 enhancer and early promoter
   9300..9728    +  rep_origin     f1 ori (sequence partly withheld): f1 bacteriophage origin of replication; arrow indicates direction of (+) strand synthesis
   9742..10071   +  promoter       SV40 promoter: SV40 enhancer and early promoter
  10119..10166   +  promoter       EM7 promoter: synthetic bacterial promoter&nbsp
  10185..10559   +  CDS            BleoR: antibiotic-binding protein; Sh ble from Streptoalloteichus hindustanus; confers resistance to bleomycin, phleomycin, and Zeocin™
  10569..10694   +  CDS            ble (fragment): BLE_KLEPN - Experimental evidence at protein level: Swiss-Prot protein existence level 1. Binding protein with a strong affinity to the bleomycin family of antibiotics. Binds to CL990; an antimitotic-antibiotic compound. From Klebsiella pneumoniae.
  10689..10810   +  polyA_signal   SV40 poly(A) signal: SV40 polyadenylation signal
  10881..10903   -  protein_bind   lac operator (fragment): The lac repressor binds to the lac operator to inhibit transcription in E. coli. This inhibition can be relieved by adding lactose or isopropyl-β-D-thiogalactopyranoside (IPTG). lac repressor encoded by lacI
  10907..10937   -  promoter       lac promoter: promoter for the E. coli lac operon
  10952..10973   -  protein_bind   CAP binding site: CAP binding activates transcription in the presence of cAMP. E. coli catabolite activator protein
  10986..11078   -  CDS            lacI (fragment): lac repressor; lacI; The lac repressor binds to the lac operator to inhibit transcription in E. coli. This inhibition can be relieved by adding lactose or isopropyl-β-D-thiogalactopyranoside (IPTG).
  11261..11849   -  rep_origin     ori: high-copy-number ColE1/pMB1/pBR322/pUC origin of replication
  12020..12880   -  CDS            AmpR: β-lactamase; bla; confers resistance to ampicillin, carbenicillin, and related antibiotics
  12881..12985   -  promoter       AmpR promoter: bla
