[The description below was written by a language model from this plasmid's Addgene catalogue record and pLannotate feature annotations shown in this document.]
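Description:
LentiCRISPRv2 NT sgRNA5 is a third-generation-style, self-inactivating HIV-1 lentiviral transfer plasmid built on the LentiCRISPRv2 backbone, about 13 kb in total. It delivers Streptococcus pyogenes Cas9 and a single guide RNA from one vector. In bacteria it is maintained through a high-copy ColE1/pUC-type origin and selected with ampicillin (AmpR under its own bla promoter). An f1 origin is also present. Outside the proviral region the backbone carries an SV40/EM7-driven BleoR cassette with an SV40 poly(A) signal.

The viral genome is transcribed from a CMV enhancer/promoter fused to a truncated 5' LTR. It contains the Ψ packaging signal with a gag fragment, the RRE for Rev-dependent nuclear export, the cPPT/CTS, a WPRE to enhance expression, and a ΔU3 3' LTR that inactivates LTR promoter activity after integration, followed by a bGH poly(A) signal. Within this frame, a human U6 RNA polymerase III promoter drives the 20-nt non-targeting spacer, which was cloned via BsmBI sites directly upstream of the SpCas9 gRNA scaffold. The catalogue lists the EFS promoter for the insert, but the feature table shows that the EF-1α core (EFS) promoter instead drives the Cas9 coding sequence. A puromycin N-acetyltransferase gene follows Cas9 and allows puromycin selection of transduced mammalian cells. The linker between Cas9 and PuroR is not annotated.

Because the guide is designed as non-targeting, the construct serves as a negative control alongside gene-specific LentiCRISPRv2 guides in knockout experiments in mammalian cells. It controls for the effects of transduction, Cas9 expression and puromycin selection.
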