Addgene plasmid #164930: LentiCRISPRv2 NT sgRNA5
Purpose: Expresses Non-targeting sgRNA5 control in mammalian cells
Depositing lab: Ji Luo. Depositing organization: National Cancer Institute (NCI). Publication: CRISPR/Cas9-mediated gene knockout is insensitive to target copy number but is dependent on guide RNA potency and Cas9/sgRNA threshold expression level. Yuen G, Khan FJ, Gao S, Stommel JM, Batchelor E, Wu X, Luo J. Nucleic Acids Res. 2017 Nov 16;45(20):12039-12053. doi: 10.1093/nar/gkx843. PubMed 29036671.
Backbone
  Vector backbone: LentiCRISPRv2
  Backbone size w/o insert (bp): 12993
  Total vector size (bp): 13013
  Vector type: Lentiviral
  Selectable markers: Puromycin
Growth in bacteria
  Bacterial resistance: Ampicillin, 100 μg/mL
  Growth temperature: 37°C
  Growth strain: NEB Stable
  Copy number: High Copy
Gene/Insert
  Gene/Insert name: Non-targeting sgRNA5 (verified for knockout) (alt name: sgRNA5)
  Species: H. sapiens (human)
  Insert size (bp): 20
  Promoter: EFS promoter
  Cloning method: Restriction Enzyme; 5′ cloning site BsmBI (unknown if destroyed); 3′ cloning site BsmBI (unknown if destroyed)
  Sequencing primers: 5′ aatggactatcatatgcttaccg
Terms and licenses: Academic/Nonprofit Terms; Industry Terms: Not Available to Industry
How to cite: LentiCRISPRv2 NT sgRNA5 was a gift from Ji Luo (Addgene plasmid # 164930 ; http://n2t.net/addgene:164930 ; RRID:Addgene_164930)
