>Addgene plasmid #164930 | LentiCRISPRv2 NT sgRNA5 | depositor partial sequence | sequence record 320411 | NT sgRNA5
CCATATCGGGGCGAGACATG
